>Addgene plasmid #123003 | CVB | addgene full sequence | sequence record 248900 | Addgene NGS Result
CAGGAAACAGCTATGACCATGATTACGCCAAGCTATTTAGGTGACACTATAGAATACTCAAGCTATGCAT
CCAACGCGTTGGGAGCTCTCCCATATGGTCGACCTGCAGGCGGCCGCGAATTCACTAGTGATTGATGGGG
CAGGGGATGGAACCACGACAGCAACTGTTTTGGCACAAAGTATGATTCATCGTGGTTTTGATGCAATTGA
TGCAGGAGCTAATCCTGTTTTAGTAAAAGAAGGAATTGAGTTAGCTTCATTAACAATTGCCAAAAAACTT
TTATCTAAATCTAAAAAAGTAGACGCCCAAGAAGATATTCAAAATGTGGCTTCTGTTTCATCAGGTAGTA
AAGAAATTGGAAAAATCATTGCCCAAGCGATGCAAAAAGTAGGTAAAGATGGAGTTATTAATGTTGATGA
ATCCAAAGGTTTTGAAACAGAATTAGAAGTTGTTGAAGGATTGCAGTACGATAAAGGATATGCTTCTCCT
TATTTTGTCTCTGATAGAGAAAGCATGACAGTACATTTAGAAAATGCTTTAGTTTTAGTAACTGATCATA
AAATTAGTACTGTGCAAGAAATTGTACCTATTTTGGAAGAAGTAGTAAAAGCATCTAGACCTTTGTTAAT
TGTAGCTGAATCAGTGGAAAATGAAGTTTTAGGTGTTTTGGTAGCTAATAAATTAAGAGGAACTTTTAAT
GTAGTTGTAACTAATGCCCCTGGTTTTGGCGACAACCAATCGAATTCCCGCGGCCGCCATGGCGGCCGGG
AGCATGCGACGTCGGGCCCAATTCGCCCTATAGTGAGTCGTATTACAATTCACTGGCCGTCGTTTTACAA
CGTCGTGACTGGGAAAACCCTGGCGTTACCCAACTTAATCGCCTTGCAGCACATCCCCCTTTCGCCAGCT
GGCGTAATAGCGAAGAGGCCCGCACCGATCGCCCTTCCCAACAGTTGCGCAGCCTGAATGGCGAATGG
[124 nt withheld, positions 979-1102]
C
[91 nt withheld, positions 1104-1194]
A
[49 nt withheld, positions 1196-1244]
CCTTTGACGTTGGAGTCCACGTTCTTT
[37 nt withheld, positions 1272-1308]
ACCCTATCTCGGTCTATTCTTTTGATTTATAAGGGATTTTGCCGATTTCGGCCTATTGGTTAAAAAATGA
GCTGATTTAACAAAAATTTAACGCGAATTTTAACAAAATATTAACGCTTACAATTTCCTGATGCGGTATT
TTCTCCTTACGCATCTGTGCGGTATTTCACACCGCATCAGGTGGCACTTTTCGGGGAAATGTGCGCGGAA
CCCCTATTTGTTTATTTTTCTAAATACATTCAAATATGTATCCGCTCATGAGACAATAACCCTGATAAAT
GCTTCAATAATATTGAAAAAGGAAGAGTATGAGTATTCAACATTTCCGTGTCGCCCTTATTCCCTTTTTT
GCGGCATTTTGCCTTCCTGTTTTTGCTCACCCAGAAACGCTGGTGAAAGTAAAAGATGCTGAAGATCAGT
TGGGTGCACGAGTGGGTTACATCGAACTGGATCTCAACAGCGGTAAGATCCTTGAGAGTTTTCGCCCCGA
AGAACGTTTTCCAATGATGAGCACTTTTAAAGTTCTGCTATGTGGCGCGGTATTATCCCGTATTGACGCC
GGGCAAGAGCAACTCGGTCGCCGCATACACTATTCTCAGAATGACTTGGTTGAGTACTCACCAGTCACAG
AAAAGCATCTTACGGATGGCATGACAGTAAGAGAATTATGCAGTGCTGCCATAACCATGAGTGATAACAC
TGCGGCCAACTTACTTCTGACAACGATCGGAGGACCGAAGGAGCTAACCGCTTTTTTGCACAACATGGGG
GATCATGTAACTCGCCTTGATCGTTGGGAACCGGAGCTGAATGAAGCCATACCAAACGACGAGCGTGACA
CCACGATGCCTGTAGCAATGGCAACAACGTTGCGCAAACTATTAACTGGCGAACTACTTACTCTAGCTTC
CCGGCAACAATTAATAGACTGGATGGAGGCGGATAAAGTTGCAGGACCACTTCTGCGCTCGGCCCTTCCG
GCTGGCTGGTTTATTGCTGATAAATCTGGAGCCGGTGAGCGTGGGTCTCGCGGTATCATTGCAGCACTGG
GGCCAGATGGTAAGCCCTCCCGTATCGTAGTTATCTACACGACGGGGAGTCAGGCAACTATGGATGAACG
AAATAGACAGATCGCTGAGATAGGTGCCTCACTGATTAAGCATTGGTAACTGTCAGACCAAGTTTACTCA
TATATACTTTAGATTGATTTAAAACTTCATTTTTAATTTAAAAGGATCTAGGTGAAGATCCTTTTTGATA
ATCTCATGACCAAAATCCCTTAACGTGAGTTTTCGTTCCACTGAGCGTCAGACCCCGTAGAAAAGATCAA
AGGATCTTCTTGAGATCCTTTTTTTCTGCGCGTAATCTGCTGCTTGCAAACAAAAAAACCACCGCTACCA
GCGGTGGTTTGTTTGCCGGATCAAGAGCTACCAACTCTTTTTCCGAAGGTAACTGGCTTCAGCAGAGCGC
AGATACCAAATACTGTTCTTCTAGTGTAGCCGTAGTTAGGCCACCACTTCAAGAACTCTGTAGCACCGCC
TACATACCTCGCTCTGCTAATCCTGTTACCAGTGGCTGCTGCCAGTGGCGATAAGTCGTGTCTTACCGGG
TTGGACTCAAGACGATAGTTACCGGATAAGGCGCAGCGGTCGGGCTGAACGGGGGGTTCGTGCACACAGC
CCAGCTTGGAGCGAACGACCTACACCGAACTGAGATACCTACAGCGTGAGCTATGAGAAAGCGCCACGCT
TCCCGAAGGGAGAAAGGCGGACAGGTATCCGGTAAGCGGCAGGGTCGGAACAGGAGAGCGCACGAGGGAG
CTTCCAGGGGGAAACGCCTGGTATCTTTATAGTCCTGTCGGGTTTCGCCACCTCTGACTTGAGCGTCGAT
TTTTGTGATGCTCGTCAGGGGGGCGGAGCCTATGGAAAAACGCCAGCAACGCGGCCTTTTTACGGTTCCT
GGCCTTTTGCTGGCCTTTTGCTCACATGTTCTTTCCTGCGTTATCCCCTGATTCTGTGGATAACCGTATT
ACCGCCTTTGAGTGAGCTGATACCGCTCGCCGCAGCCGAACGACCGAGCGCAGCGAGTCAGTGAGCGAGG
AAGCGGAAGAGCGCCCAATACGCAAACCGCCTCTCCCCGCGCGTTGGCCGATTCATTAATGCAGCTGGCA
CGACAGGTTTCCCGACTGGAAAGCGGGCAGTGAGCGCAACGCAATTAATGTGAGTTAGCTCACTCATTAG
GCACCCCAGGCTTTACACTTTATGCTTCCGGCTCGTATGTTGTGTGGAATTGTGAGCGGATAACAATTTC
ACA
Features (pLannotate 1.2.2; 14 found; start..end, strand, type, name):
     35..53      +  promoter       SP6 promoter: promoter for bacteriophage SP6 RNA polymerase
     65..127     +  CDS            VESPI_VESMG (fragment): Experimental evidence at protein level: Swiss-Prot protein existence level 1. Shows contractile activity on isolated ileum smooth muscle. From Vespa magnifica (Hornet).
    134..739     +  CDS            groL (fragment): CH60_AYWBP - Also known as groEL From Aster yellows witches'-broom phytoplasma (strain AYWB).
    797..815     -  promoter       T7 promoter: promoter for bacteriophage T7 RNA polymerase
    818..975     +  CDS            lacZα (fragment): LacZα fragment of β-galactosidase; lacZ fragment
    979..1407    +  rep_origin     f1 ori (sequence partly withheld): f1 bacteriophage origin of replication; arrow indicates direction of (+) strand synthesis
   1435..1485    -  misc_feature   bom (fragment): basis of mobility region from pBR322
   1512..1616    +  promoter       AmpR promoter: bla
   1617..2477    +  CDS            AmpR: β-lactamase; bla; confers resistance to ampicillin, carbenicillin, and related antibiotics
   2648..3236    +  rep_origin     ori: high-copy-number ColE1/pMB1/pBR322/pUC origin of replication
   3419..3511    +  CDS            lacI (fragment): lac repressor; lacI; The lac repressor binds to the lac operator to inhibit transcription in E. coli. This inhibition can be relieved by adding lactose or isopropyl-β-D-thiogalactopyranoside (IPTG).
   3524..3545    +  protein_bind   CAP binding site: CAP binding activates transcription in the presence of cAMP. E. coli catabolite activator protein
   3560..3590    +  promoter       lac promoter: promoter for the E. coli lac operon
   3598..3614    +  protein_bind   lac operator: The lac repressor binds to the lac operator to inhibit transcription in E. coli. This inhibition can be relieved by adding lactose or isopropyl-β-D-thiogalactopyranoside (IPTG). lac repressor encoded by lacI
