[The description below was written by a language model from this plasmid's Addgene catalogue record and pLannotate feature annotations shown in this document.]
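Description:
CVB is a small bacterial cloning plasmid (about 3.6 kb in the sequenced record) built on the Promega pGEM-T Easy backbone. It carries a PCR-amplified fragment of the chaperonin-60 (cpn60, groEL/groL) gene from a phytoplasma. The insert is the 552 bp "universal target" region of cpn60, a segment widely used as a barcode for identifying and distinguishing bacteria, and it was introduced by T-vector (TA) cloning of the PCR product. Automated annotation identifies the insert as a groL fragment most similar to that of aster yellows witches'-broom phytoplasma. The annotated span is slightly longer than the stated insert size, and the record does not otherwise name the source strain. A short adjacent hit to a hornet peptide is almost certainly a spurious match to polylinker sequence rather than a real element.

The insert sits in the multiple cloning site, flanked by SP6 and T7 bacteriophage promoters that face inward. These could support in vitro transcription of either strand and also provide convenient priming sites for sequencing. The cloning site interrupts the lacZα coding region, which lies downstream of the lac promoter, lac operator and CAP binding site, the arrangement that allows blue/white screening of recombinants. Propagation in E. coli relies on a high-copy pUC-type ColE1 origin, with selection by ampicillin through the β-lactamase gene. An f1 origin is also present for single-stranded DNA production. There is no expression cassette intended to produce the chaperonin protein. The plasmid serves as a defined, renewable template and positive control for developing and validating molecular diagnostic assays that detect phytoplasmas.
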