Addgene plasmid #123003: CVB
Purpose: contains the chaperonin-60 universal target from phytoplasma baceria; used as a control for development of molecular diagnostic assays
Depositing lab: Tim Dumonceaux. Depositing organization: Agriculture and Agri-Food Canada, Saskatoon, SK.
Backbone
  Vector backbone: pGEM-T Easy
  Backbone manufacturer: Promega
  Vector type: molecular diagnostic assay control
Growth in bacteria
  Bacterial resistance: Ampicillin, 100 μg/mL
  Growth temperature: 37°C
  Growth strain: DH5alpha
  Copy number: High Copy
Gene/Insert
  Gene/Insert name: chaperonin-60 universal target (alt name: KJ939995)
  Insert size (bp): 552
  Cloning method: Unknown
Terms and licenses: Academic/Nonprofit Terms; Industry Terms: Not Available to Industry
Depositor comments: Cloning method is T-vector cloning of a PCR product
How to cite: CVB was a gift from Tim Dumonceaux (Addgene plasmid # 123003 ; http://n2t.net/addgene:123003 ; RRID:Addgene_123003)
