>Addgene plasmid #123003 | CVB | depositor partial sequence | sequence record 234887 | CVB
GCAACTGTTTTGGCACAAAGTATGATTCATCGTGGTTTTGATGCAATTGATGCAGGAGCTAATCCTGTTT
TAGTAAAAGAAGGAATTGAGTTAGCTTCATTAACAATTGCCAAAAAACTTTTATCTAAATCTAAAAAAGT
AGACGCCCAAGAAGATATTCAAAATGTGGCTTCTGTTTCATCAGGTAGTAAAGAAATTGGAAAAATCATT
GCCCAAGCGATGCAAAAAGTAGGTAAAGATGGAGTTATTAATGTTGATGAATCCAAAGGTTTTGAAACAG
AATTAGAAGTTGTTGAAGGATTGCAGTACGATAAAGGATATGCTTCTCCTTATTTTGTCTCTGATAGAGA
AAGCATGACAGTACATTTAGAAAATGCTTTAGTTTTAGTAACTGATCATAAAATTAGTACTGTGCAAGAA
ATTGTACCTATTTTGGAAGAAGT
